>Addgene plasmid #250538 | pCS2_hsPum2_hsAdar2_T375G_E488Q | addgene full sequence | sequence record 498178 | Addgene NGS Result
CGCCATTCTGCCTGGGGACGTCGGAGCAAGCTTGATTTAGGTGACACTATAGAATACAAGCTACTTGTTC
TTTTTGCAGCCACCATGGACTACAAGGACGACGACGACAAGTCCCAGCCTATTATGGTACAGAGAAGATC
TGGACAGGGTTTTCATGGAAACAGTGAAGTAAATGCAATACTGTCTCCGCGATCAGAAAGTGGAGGCCTT
GGTGTGAGCATGGTAGAATATGTATTAAGTTCTTCTCCTGCTGATAAATTGGATTCTCGATTTAGGAAGG
GAAATTTTGGCACTAGAGATGCTGAAACAGATGGACCTGAGAAAGGAGATCAAAAAGGCAAGGCTTCTCC
ATTTGAGGAGGACCAAAACAGAGATCTTAAACAAGGAGATGATGATGATTCTAAAATAAATGGCAGAGGT
TTGCCAAATGGAATGGATGCCGATTGCAAAGATTTTAATCGTACTCCTGGAAGTCGTCAAGCCTCTCCAA
CTGAAGTAGTTGAGCGCTTGGGCCCCAATACTAATCCCTCAGAAGGACTGGGGCCTCTTCCTAATCCTAC
AGCTAATAAACCACTTGTTGAAGAATTTTCAAATCCTGAAACTCAGAATCTGGATGCCATGGAACAAGTT
GGTCTGGAATCCTTACAGTTTGACTATCCTGGTAATCAGGTACCAATGGACTCTTCAGGAGCTACTGTAG
GCCTTTTTGACTACAATTCCCAGCAGCAGCTCTTTCAGAGGACTAATGCACTAACAGTTCAACAGTTAAC
TGCAGCTCAACAGCAGCAATATGCATTAGCAGCAGCTCAGCAGCCACATATAGCTGGTGTATTCTCAGCA
GGCCTTGCTCCAGCTGCATTTGTGCCAAATCCATACATTATTAGTGCTGCTCCTCCAGGGACCGATCCGT
ATACTGCAGCAGGATTGGCTGCAGCAGCTACATTAGCAGGTCCAGCAGTGGTTCCACCTCAGTATTACGG
CGTTCCATGGGGGGTGTATCCAGCCAACTTATTTCAGCAGCAAGCTGCAGCTGCGGCAAATAACACAGCC
AGTCAGCAAGCAGCATCACAAGCTCAGCCTGGACAGCAACAGGTTCTCCGTGCTGGAGCAGGTCAGCGTC
CTCTTACTCCCAATCAGGGTCAGCAAGGGCAGCAAGCAGAATCACTTGCGGCAGCTGCAGCAGCAAATCC
AACATTGGCTTTTGGTCAGGGTCTTGCTACTGGCATGCCAGGCTATCAAGTACTAGCTCCAACTGCCTAT
TATGATCAGACTGGTGCCTTAGTGGTTGGCCCTGGAGCAAGGACTGGCCTTGGAGCTCCAGTTCGGTTAA
TGGCTCCAACACCTGTTTTAATTAGTTCAGCAGCAGCACAAGCTGCAGCAGCAGCAGCAGCTGGAGGAAC
TGCAAGTAGCCTTACAGGCAGCACAAATGGTCTGTTTCGGCCAATTGGCACTCAGCCACCACAGCAGCAG
CAACAGCAGCCAAGCACTAATCTGCAATCTAATTCATTTTATGGAAGCAGTTCTTTGACTAATAGCTCCC
AGAGTAGTTCTTTATTTTCTCATGGACCTGGTCAACCTGGAAGTACATCTCTTGGCTTTGGAAGTGGTAA
CTCTTTGGGTGCTGCTATAGGCTCAGCCCTCAGTGGATTTGGTTCATCAGTTGGCAGTTCTGCAAGTAGT
AGTGCCACAAGGAGAGAGTCTCTATCTACTAGCTCTGACTTGTACAAAAGATCTAGTAGCAGCCTAGCAC
CCATAGGGCAACCATTTTACAATAGTCTGGGATTTTCCTCCTCTCCAAGTCCAATAGGCATGCCTCTGCC
AAGCCAAACTCCAGGACATTCACTTACGCCACCGCCATCACTTTCATCACATGGATCCTCATCCAGTTTG
CATTTAGGAGGACTGACAAATGGTAGTGGTCGATATATCTCTGCAGCACCTGGAGCAGAAGCAAAATATC
GAAGTGCTTCAAGCACTTCCAGTCTATTTAGCTCCAGCAGCCAGCTCTTTCCTCCTTCCCGGCTTCGGTA
TAATAGGTCTGATATTATGCCTTCTGGCCGCAGTAGATTATTGGAAGATTTCAGAAACAACCGCTTCCCA
AACCTTCAGCTTAGAGACTTGATTGGACATATAGTTGAGTTTTCTCAAGACCAGCATGGTTCTAGATTCA
TACAGCAAAAACTAGAGAGAGCTACTCCAGCTGAGCGACAGATGGTATTTAATGAAATTCTGCAAGCAGC
CTATCAATTAATGACTGATGTTTTTGGCAACTATGTTATACAGAAGTTTTTTGAGTTTGGGAGTCTGGAT
CAAAAATTAGCCCTGGCTACTCGTATTCGTGGTCATGTTCTACCCTTAGCCTTGCAGATGTATGGCTGCC
GCGTTATTCAGAAAGCATTAGAATCTATTTCTTCTGACCAGCAGAGTGAAATGGTAAAGGAGCTGGATGG
TCATGTGCTCAAATGTGTGAAAGATCAGAATGGAAACCATGTTGTACAAAAATGTATCGAATGTGTTCAG
CCACAGTCACTACAGTTCATCATTGATGCTTTCAAGGGACAAGTATTTGTGCTTTCAACTCATCCTTATG
GCTGCAGAGTAATTCAGCGCATCCTAGAGCATTGCACTGCAGAACAGACCTTACCTATCTTAGAAGAACT
CCACCAACATACAGAGCAGTTGGTACAGGATCAGTATGGCAATTATGTTATTCAGCATGTACTGGAACAC
GGTCGACCTGAAGACAAGAGCAAAATTGTTTCCGAAATCAGGGGAAAGGTTTTAGCCCTGAGTCAACACA
AATTTGCCAGCAATGTAGTAGAAAAGTGTGTTACTCATGCCTCCCGTGCTGAGAGAGCTTTACTGATTGA
CGAGGTTTGCTGCCAGAATGATGGTCCTCACAGTGCCTTATACACCATGATGAAGGACCAGTATGCCAAT
TACGTGGTTCAAAAGATGATTGATATGGCTGAACCTGCTCAGAGAAAGATAATCATGCACAAGATTCGAC
CTCACATTACTACTTTGCGCAAATACACATACGGGAAGCATATACTGGCCAAGTTGGAAAAGTATTATTT
GAAGAATAGCCCGGACCTAGGACCTATTGGAGGACCACCAAATGGAATGCTGATGTACCCATACGATGTT
CCAGATTACGCTGGCGGACAGCTGCATTTACCGCAGGTTTTAGCTGACGCTGTCTCACGCCTGGTCCTGG
GTAAGTTTGGTGACCTGACCGACAACTTCTCCTCCCCTCACGCTCGCAGAAAAGTGCTGGCTGGAGTCGT
CATGACAACAGGCACAGATGTTAAAGATGCCAAGGTGATAAGTGTTTCTACAGGAGGCAAATGTATTAAT
GGTGAATACATGAGTGATCGTGGCCTTGCATTAAATGACTGCCATGCAGAAATAATATCTCGGAGATCCT
TGCTCAGATTTCTTTATACACAACTTGAGCTTTACTTAAATAACAAAGATGATCAAAAAAGATCCATCTT
TCAGAAATCAGAGCGAGGGGGGTTTAGGCTGAAGGAGAATGTCCAGTTTCATCTGTACATCAGCACCTCT
CCCTGTGGAGATGCCAGAATCTTCTCACCACATGAGCCAATCCTGGAAGAACCAGCAGATAGACACCCAA
ATCGTAAAGCAAGAGGACAGCTACGGACCAAAATAGAGTCTGGTCAGGGGACGATTCCAGTGCGCTCCAA
TGCGAGCATCCAAACGTGGGACGGGGTGCTGCAAGGGGAGCGGCTGCTCACCATGTCCTGCAGTGACAAG
ATTGCACGCTGGAACGTGGTGGGCATCCAGGGATCACTGCTCAGCATTTTCGTGGAGCCCATTTACTTCT
CGAGCATCATCCTGGGCAGCCTTTACCACGGGGACCACCTTTCCAGGGCCATGTACCAGCGGATCTCCAA
CATAGAGGACCTGCCACCTCTCTACACCCTCAACAAGCCTTTGCTCAGTGGCATCAGCAATGCAGAAGCA
CGGCAGCCAGGGAAGGCCCCCAACTTCAGTGTCAACTGGACGGTAGGCGACTCCGCTATTGAGGTCATCA
ACGCCACGACTGGGAAGGATGAGCTGGGCCGCGCGTCCCGCCTGTGTAAGCACGCGTTGTACTGTCGCTG
GATGCGTGTGCACGGCAAGGTTCCCTCCCACTTACTACGCTCCAAGATTACCAAGCCCAACGTGTACCAT
GAGTCCAAGCTGGCGGCAAAGGAGTACCAGGCCGCCAAGGCGCGTCTGTTCACAGCCTTCATCAAGGCGG
GGCTGGGGGCCTGGGTGGAGAAGTCCACCGAGCAGGACCAGTTCTCACTCACGTAACAAGGCCTCTCGAG
CCTCTAGAACTATAGTGAGTCGTATTACGTAGATCCAGACATGATAAGATACATTGATGAGTTTGGACAA
ACCACAACTAGAATGCAGTGAAAAAAATGCTTTATTTGTGAAATTTGTGATGCTATTGCTTTATTTGTAA
CCATTATAAGCTGCAATAAACAAGTTAACAACAACAATTGCATTCATTTTATGTTTCAGGTTCAGGGGGA
GGTGTGGGAGGTTTTTTAATTCGCGGCCGCGGCGCCAATGCATTGGGCCCGGTACCCAGCTTTTGTTCCC
TTTAGTGAGGGTTAATTGCGCGCTTGGCGTAATCATGGTCATAGCTGTTTCCTGTGTGAAATTGTTATCC
GCTCACAATTCCACACAACATACGAGCCGGGAGCATAAAGTGTAAAGCCTGGGGTGCCTAATGAGTGAGC
TAACTCACATTAATTGCGTTGCGCTCACTGCCCGCTTTCCAGTCGGGAAACCTGTCGTGCCAGCTGCATT
AATGAATCGGCCAACGCGCGGGGAGAGGCGGTTTGCGTATTGGGCGCTCTTCCGCTTCCTCGCTCACTGA
CTCGCTGCGCTCGGTCGTTCGGCTGCGGCGAGCGGTATCAGCTCACTCAAAGGCGGTAATACGGTTATCC
ACAGAATCAGGGGATAACGCAGGAAAGAACATGTGAGCAAAAGGCCAGCAAAAGGCCAGGAACCGTAAAA
AGGCCGCGTTGCTGGCGTTTTTCCATAGGCTCCGCCCCCCTGACGAGCATCACAAAAATCGACGCTCAAG
TCAGAGGTGGCGAAACCCGACAGGACTATAAAGATACCAGGCGTTTCCCCCTGGAAGCTCCCTCGTGCGC
TCTCCTGTTCCGACCCTGCCGCTTACCGGATACCTGTCCGCCTTTCTCCCTTCGGGAAGCGTGGCGCTTT
CTCATAGCTCACGCTGTAGGTATCTCAGTTCGGTGTAGGTCGTTCGCTCCAAGCTGGGCTGTGTGCACGA
ACCCCCCGTTCAGCCCGACCGCTGCGCCTTATCCGGTAACTATCGTCTTGAGTCCAACCCGGTAAGACAC
GACTTATCGCCACTGGCAGCAGCCACTGGTAACAGGATTAGCAGAGCGAGGTATGTAGGCGGTGCTACAG
AGTTCTTGAAGTGGTGGCCTAACTACGGCTACACTAGAAGAACAGTATTTGGTATCTGCGCTCTGCTGAA
GCCAGTTACCTTCGGAAAAAGAGTTGGTAGCTCTTGATCCGGCAAACAAACCACCGCTGGTAGCGGTGGT
TTTTTTGTTTGCAAGCAGCAGATTACGCGCAGAAAAAAAGGATCTCAAGAAGATCCTTTGATCTTTTCTA
CGGGGTCTGACGCTCAGTGGAACGAAAACTCACGTTAAGGGATTTTGGTCATGAGATTATCAAAAAGGAT
CTTCACCTAGATCCTTTTAAATTAAAAATGAAGTTTTAAATCAATCTAAAGTATATATGAGTAAACTTGG
TCTGACAGTTACCAATGCTTAATCAGTGAGGCACCTATCTCAGCGATCTGTCTATTTCGTTCATCCATAG
TTGCCTGACTCCCCGTCGTGTAGATAACTACGATACGGGAGGGCTTACCATCTGGCCCCAGTGCTGCAAT
GATACCGCGAGACCCACGCTCACCGGCTCCAGATTTATCAGCAATAAACCAGCCAGCCGGAAGGGCCGAG
CGCAGAAGTGGTCCTGCAACTTTATCCGCCTCCATCCAGTCTATTAATTGTTGCCGGGAAGCTAGAGTAA
GTAGTTCGCCAGTTAATAGTTTGCGCAACGTTGTTGCCATTGCTACAGGCATCGTGGTGTCACGCTCGTC
GTTTGGTATGGCTTCATTCAGCTCCGGTTCCCAACGATCAAGGCGAGTTACATGATCCCCCATGTTGTGC
AAAAAAGCGGTTAGCTCCTTCGGTCCTCCGATCGTTGTCAGAAGTAAGTTGGCCGCAGTGTTATCACTCA
TGGTTATGGCAGCACTGCATAATTCTCTTACTGTCATGCCATCCGTAAGATGCTTTTCTGTGACTGGTGA
GTACTCAACCAAGTCATTCTGAGAATAGTGTATGCGGCGACCGAGTTGCTCTTGCCCGGCGTCAATACGG
GATAATACCGCGCCACATAGCAGAACTTTAAAAGTGCTCATCATTGGAAAACGTTCTTCGGGGCGAAAAC
TCTCAAGGATCTTACCGCTGTTGAGATCCAGTTCGATGTAACCCACTCGTGCACCCAACTGATCTTCAGC
ATCTTTTACTTTCACCAGCGTTTCTGGGTGAGCAAAAACAGGAAGGCAAAATGCCGCAAAAAAGGGAATA
AGGGCGACACGGAAATGTTGAATACTCATACTCTTCCTTTTTCAATATTATTGAAGCATTTATCAGGGTT
ATTGTCTCATGAGCGGATACATATTTGAATGTATTTAGAAAAATAAACAAATAGGGGTTCCGCGCACATT
TCCCCGAAAAGTGCCACCTAAATTGTAAGCGTTAATATTTTGTTAAAATTCGCGTTAAATTTTTGTTAAA
TCAGCTCATTTTTTAACCAATAGGCCGAAATCGGCAAAATCCCTTATAAATCAAAAGAATAGACCGAGAT
AGGGT
[37 nt withheld, positions 6936-6972]
AAAGAACGTGGACTCCAACGTCAAAGG
[49 nt withheld, positions 7000-7048]
T
[91 nt withheld, positions 7050-7140]
G
[124 nt withheld, positions 7142-7265]
CCCATTCGCCATTCAGGCTGCGCAACTGTTGGGAAGGGCGATCGGTGCGGGCCTCTTCGCTATTACGCCA
GTCGACCGCCAATTCAATATGGCGTATATGGACTCATGCCAATTCAATATGGTGGATCTGGACCTGTGCC
AATTCAATATGGCGTATATGGACTCGTGCCAATTCAATATGGTGGATCTGGACCCCAGCCAATTCAATAT
GGCGGACTTGGCACCATGCCAATTCAATATGGCGGACCTGGCACTGTGCCAACTGGGGAGGGGTCTACTT
GGCACGGTGCCAAGTTTGAGGAGGGGTCTTGGCCCTGTGCCAAGTCCGCCATATTGAATTGGCATGGTGC
CAATAATGGCGGCCATATTGGCTATATGCCAGGATCAATATATAGGCAATATCCAATATGGCCCTATGCC
AATATGGCTATTGGCCAGGTTCAATACTATGTATTGGCCCTATGCCATATAGTATTCCATATATGGGTTT
TCCTATTGACGTAGATAGCCCCTCCCAATGGGCGGTCCCATATACCATATATGGGGCTTCCTAATACCGC
CCATAGCCACTCCCCCATTGACGTCAATGGTCTCTATATATGGTCTTTCCTATTGACGTCATATGGGCGG
TCCTATTGACGTATATGGCGCCTCCCCCATTGACGTCAATTACGGTAAATGGCCCGCCTGGCTCAATGCC
CATTGACGTCAATAGGACCACCCACCATTGACGTCAATGGGATGGCTCATTGCCCATTCATATCCGTTCT
CACGCCCCCTATTGACGTCAATGACGGTAAATGGCCCACTTGGCAGTACATCAATATCTATTAATAGTAA
CTTGGCAAGTACATTACTATTGGAAGTACGCCAGGGTACATTGGCAGTACTCCCATTGACGTCAATGGCG
GTAAATGGCCCGCGATGGCTGCCAAGTACATCCCCATTGACGTCAATGGGGAGGGGCAATGACGCAAATG
GGCGTTCCATTGACGTAAATGGGCGGTAGGCGTGCCTAATGGGAGGTCTATATAAGCAATGCTCGTTTAG
GGAAC
Features (pLannotate 1.2.2; 17 found; start..end, strand, type, name):
     35..53      +  promoter       SP6 promoter: promoter for bacteriophage SP6 RNA polymerase
     91..111     +  CDS            FLAG (fragment): FLAG® epitope tag, followed by an enterokinase cleavage site
    112..3132    +  CDS            PUM2 (fragment): PUM2_HUMAN - Also known as KIAA0235, PUMH2. Experimental evidence at protein level: Swiss-Prot protein existence level 1. Sequence-specific RNA-binding protein that acts as a post- transcriptional repressor by binding the 3'-UTR of mRNA targets. Binds to an RNA consensus sequence, the Pumilio Response Element (PRE), 5'- UGUANAUA-3', that is related to the Nanos Response Element (NRE) (, PubMed:21397187). Mediates post-transcriptional repression of transcripts via different mechanisms: acts via direct recruitment of the CCR4-POP2-NOT deadenylase leading to translational inhibition and mRNA degr
   3055..4323    +  CDS            ADARB1 (fragment): RED1_HUMAN - Also known as ADAR2 From Homo sapiens (Human).
   4350..4367    -  promoter       T7 promoter (fragment): promoter for bacteriophage T7 RNA polymerase
   4372..4506    -  polyA_signal   SV40 poly(A) signal: SV40 polyadenylation signal
   4619..4637    -  promoter       T3 promoter: promoter for bacteriophage T3 RNA polymerase
   4682..4698    -  protein_bind   lac operator: The lac repressor binds to the lac operator to inhibit transcription in E. coli. This inhibition can be relieved by adding lactose or isopropyl-β-D-thiogalactopyranoside (IPTG). lac repressor encoded by lacI
   4706..4736    -  promoter       lac promoter: promoter for the E. coli lac operon
   4751..4772    -  protein_bind   CAP binding site: CAP binding activates transcription in the presence of cAMP. E. coli catabolite activator protein
   4785..4877    -  CDS            lacI (fragment): lac repressor; lacI; The lac repressor binds to the lac operator to inhibit transcription in E. coli. This inhibition can be relieved by adding lactose or isopropyl-β-D-thiogalactopyranoside (IPTG).
   5060..5648    -  rep_origin     ori: high-copy-number ColE1/pMB1/pBR322/pUC origin of replication
   5819..6679    -  CDS            AmpR: β-lactamase; bla; confers resistance to ampicillin, carbenicillin, and related antibiotics
   6680..6784    -  promoter       AmpR promoter: bla
   6837..7265    -  rep_origin     f1 ori (sequence partly withheld): f1 bacteriophage origin of replication; arrow indicates direction of (+) strand synthesis
   7270..7336    -  CDS            lacZα (fragment): LacZα fragment of β-galactosidase; lacZ fragment
   7343..8320    +  promoter       CMV IE94 promoter: enhancer/promoter region of simian cytomegalovirus major immediate early transcription unit IE94
