[The description below was written by a language model from this plasmid's Addgene catalogue record and pLannotate feature annotations shown in this document.]
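Description:
pCS2_hsPum2_hsAdar2_T375G_E488Q is an 8.3 kb pCS2-based plasmid that serves two purposes: it is a template for in vitro transcription and a mammalian expression vector. It is maintained in E. coli through a high-copy ColE1/pUC-type origin and selected with ampicillin via the β-lactamase gene. It also carries an f1 phage origin and remnants of the lac promoter/operator and lacZα region left over from the parental cloning vector.

The payload is a single open reading frame. It begins with an N-terminal FLAG epitope, continues with human Pumilio 2 (PUM2), a sequence-specific RNA-binding protein that recognises Pumilio response elements in mRNA 3'UTRs, and ends with the catalytic deaminase domain of human ADAR2 (ADARB1) carrying the T375G and E488Q substitutions. E488Q is widely known as a hyperactive deaminase variant. The record does not state the intended effect of either mutation. The catalogue's gene links list PUM1, but the construct name, stated purpose and feature annotation all point to PUM2.

The simian CMV IE94 enhancer/promoter lies upstream of the fusion and, because the plasmid is circular, reads directly into an SP6 promoter. The same cassette can therefore be transcribed in transfected cells or with SP6 polymerase to make mRNA. An SV40 polyadenylation signal follows the coding region, flanked by T7 and T3 promoters in the opposite orientation. The insert was introduced by Gateway cloning.

Tethering an adenosine deaminase to an RNA-binding protein lets A-to-I editing near bound sites act as a readout of binding. This fits the associated RBPscan work on quantitative in vivo profiling of RNA-binding protein interactions.
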