Addgene plasmid #250538: pCS2_hsPum2_hsAdar2_T375G_E488Q
Purpose: In vitro transcription (SP6 promotor) or mammalian expression (CMV promotor) of human Pum2 fused to the catalytic domain of human Adar2 (E488Q, T375G)
Depositing lab: Daniel Cifuentes. Depositing organization: Boston University Medical Campus. Publication: RBPscan: A quantitative in vivo tool for profiling RNA-binding protein interactions. Kretov DA, Sanborn O, McIsaac T, Park E, Imrat I, Wu S, Regis M, Harvey LM, Cifuentes D. Mol Cell. 2026 Feb 6:S1097-2765(26)00023-7. doi: 10.1016/j.molcel.2026.01.003. PubMed 41653923.
Backbone
  Vector backbone: pCS2
  Vector type: Synthetic Biology
Growth in bacteria
  Bacterial resistance: Ampicillin, 100 μg/mL
  Growth temperature: 37°C
  Growth strain: DH5alpha
  Copy number: High Copy
Gene/Insert
  Gene/Insert name: hsPum2_hsAdar2_T375G_E488Q
  Species: H. sapiens (human)
  Entrez Gene: ADARB1 (a.k.a. ADAR2, DRABA2, DRADA2, NEDHYMS, RED1); PUM1 (a.k.a. HSPUM, NEDMSF, PUMH, PUMH1, PUML1, SCA47)
  Cloning method: Gateway Cloning
Terms and licenses: Academic/Nonprofit Terms; Industry Terms: Not Available to Industry
How to cite: pCS2_hsPum2_hsAdar2_T375G_E488Q was a gift from Daniel Cifuentes (Addgene plasmid # 250538 ; http://n2t.net/addgene:250538 ; RRID:Addgene_250538)
